Addgene plasmid #41325: TAL3151
Depositing lab: Keith Joung. Depositing organization: Massachusetts General Hospital. Publication: Targeted gene disruption in somatic zebrafish cells using engineered TALENs. Sander JD, Cade L, Khayter C, Reyon D, Peterson RT, Joung JK, Yeh JR. Nat Biotechnol. 2011 Aug 5;29(8):697-8. doi: 10.1038/nbt.1934. PubMed 21822241.
Backbone
  Vector backbone: JDS74
  Backbone manufacturer: Addgene plasmid #32288
  Backbone size w/o insert (bp): 6447
  Vector type: Mammalian Expression ; T7
Growth in bacteria
  Bacterial resistance: Ampicillin, 100 μg/mL
  Growth temperature: 37°C
  Growth strain: XL1 Blue
  Copy number: High Copy
Gene/Insert
  Gene/Insert name: ZebrafishCommunity-rasa1b-Right (alt name: rasa1b)
  Species: D. rerio (zebrafish)
  Insert size (bp): 1640
  Entrez Gene: rasa1b (a.k.a. si:dkey-169a9.2)
  Promoter: CMV
  Tag / fusion protein: 3X Flag (N terminal on backbone); WT FOKI (C terminal on backbone)
  Cloning method: Restriction Enzyme; 5′ cloning site N/A (destroyed during cloning); 3′ cloning site N/A (destroyed during cloning)
  Sequencing primers: 5′ CMV-F; 3′ BGH-rev
Terms and licenses: Academic/Nonprofit Terms; Industry Terms: Not Available to Industry
Depositor comments: Target binding site: TGCTCTGGTTATGCGGGG It is strongly recommended that users perform a diagnostic digest to verify this plasmid prior to use. For example, a double digest of the plasmid with BamHI and KpnI should result in two bands at 2.3kb and 5.8kb.
How to cite: TAL3151 was a gift from Keith Joung (Addgene plasmid # 41325 ; http://n2t.net/addgene:41325 ; RRID:Addgene_41325)
