[The description below was written by a language model from this plasmid's Addgene catalogue record.]
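Description:
TAL3151 is a TALEN expression plasmid built on the JDS74 backbone (about 6.4 kb without insert), a vector classed as mammalian expression with an additional T7 promoter. It is propagated in E. coli as a high-copy plasmid under ampicillin selection. The roughly 1.6 kb insert, named ZebrafishCommunity-rasa1b-Right, is an engineered TAL effector repeat array designed to recognise an 18-nucleotide site in the zebrafish (D. rerio) rasa1b gene. It is therefore a synthetic DNA-binding domain directed at that locus rather than a copy of the rasa1b coding sequence. The array was inserted by restriction enzyme cloning, and the cloning sites were destroyed in the process.

The backbone supplies the flanking parts of the nuclease. A 3X Flag tag sits at the N terminus for detection, and a wild-type FokI cleavage domain is fused at the C terminus, so the complete open reading frame encodes one TALEN monomer. Expression is driven by the CMV promoter in transfected cells. The T7 designation suggests that the coding sequence can also be transcribed in vitro to make mRNA, which is the usual delivery route for zebrafish embryo injection. FokI cuts only as a dimer, so this "Right" monomer is meant to be used with a matching "Left" TALEN that binds the opposite half-site. That partner construct is not identified in the record. Together the pair would create a double-strand break at rasa1b, and error-prone repair of the break can produce disruptive indels, which fits the targeted gene disruption in zebrafish described in the associated publication. No feature table was provided, so other backbone elements such as the origin of replication and the polyadenylation signal are not documented, although the BGH reverse sequencing primer implies a BGH terminator region downstream.
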