>Addgene plasmid #41325 | TAL3151 | depositor partial sequence | sequence record 54964 | TAL3151 sequence 2430 bps
TCTAGAGCTAGCACCATGGACTACAAAGACCATGACGGTGATTATAAAGATCATGACATCGATTACAAGG
ATGACGATGACAAGATGGCCCCCAAGAAGAAGAGGAAGGTGGGCATTCACCGCGGGGTACCTATGGTGGA
CTTGAGGACACTCGGTTATTCGCAACAGCAACAGGAGAAAATCAAGCCTAAGGTCAGGAGCACCGTCGCG
CAACACCACGAGGCGCTTGTGGGGCATGGCTTCACTCATGCGCATATTGTCGCGCTTTCACAGCACCCTG
CGGCGCTTGGGACGGTGGCTGTCAAATACCAAGATATGATTGCGGCCCTGCCCGAAGCCACGCACGAGGC
AATTGTAGGGGTCGGTAAACAGTGGTCGGGAGCGCGAGCACTTGAGGCGCTGCTGACTGTGGCGGGTGAG
CTTAGGGGGCCTCCGCTCCAGCTCGACACCGGGCAGCTGCTGAAGATCGCGAAGAGAGGGGGAGTAACAG
CGGTAGAGGCAGTGCACGCCTGGCGCAATGCGCTCACCGGGGCCCCCTTGAACCTGACCCCAGACCAGGT
AGTCGCAATCGCGAACAATAATGGGGGAAAGCAAGCCCTGGAAACCGTGCAAAGGTTGTTGCCGGTCCTT
TGTCAAGACCACGGCCTTACACCGGAGCAAGTCGTGGCCATTGCATCCCACGACGGTGGCAAACAGGCTC
TTGAGACGGTTCAGAGACTTCTCCCAGTTCTCTGTCAAGCCCACGGGCTGACTCCCGATCAAGTTGTAGC
GATTGCGTCCAACGGTGGAGGGAAACAAGCATTGGAGACTGTCCAACGGCTCCTTCCCGTGTTGTGTCAA
GCCCACGGTTTGACGCCTGCACAAGTGGTCGCCATCGCCAGCCATGATGGCGGTAAGCAGGCGCTGGAAA
CAGTACAGCGCCTGCTGCCTGTACTGTGCCAGGATCATGGACTGACCCCAGACCAGGTAGTCGCAATCGC
GTCAAACGGAGGGGGAAAGCAAGCCCTGGAAACCGTGCAAAGGTTGTTGCCGGTCCTTTGTCAAGACCAC
GGCCTTACACCGGAGCAAGTCGTGGCCATTGCAAATAATAACGGTGGCAAACAGGCTCTTGAGACGGTTC
AGAGACTTCTCCCAGTTCTCTGTCAAGCCCACGGGCTGACTCCCGATCAAGTTGTAGCGATTGCGAATAA
CAATGGAGGGAAACAAGCATTGGAGACTGTCCAACGGCTCCTTCCCGTGTTGTGTCAAGCCCACGGTTTG
ACGCCTGCACAAGTGGTCGCCATCGCCTCGAATGGCGGCGGTAAGCAGGCGCTGGAAACAGTACAGCGCC
TGCTGCCTGTACTGTGCCAGGATCATGGACTGACCCCAGACCAGGTAGTCGCAATCGCGTCAAACGGAGG
GGGAAAGCAAGCCCTGGAAACCGTGCAAAGGTTGTTGCCGGTCCTTTGTCAAGACCACGGCCTTACACCG
GAGCAAGTCGTGGCCATTGCAAGCAACATCGGTGGCAAACAGGCTCTTGAGACGGTTCAGAGACTTCTCC
CAGTTCTCTGTCAAGCCCACGGGCTGACTCCCGATCAAGTTGTAGCGATTGCGTCCAACGGTGGAGGGAA
ACAAGCATTGGAGACTGTCCAACGGCTCCTTCCCGTGTTGTGTCAAGCCCACGGTTTGACGCCTGCACAA
GTGGTCGCCATCGCCAACAACAACGGCGGTAAGCAGGCGCTGGAAACAGTACAGCGCCTGCTGCCTGTAC
TGTGCCAGGATCATGGACTGACCCCAGACCAGGTAGTCGCAATCGCGTCACATGACGGGGGAAAGCAAGC
CCTGGAAACCGTGCAAAGGTTGTTGCCGGTCCTTTGTCAAGACCACGGCCTTACACCGGAGCAAGTCGTG
GCCATTGCAAATAATAACGGTGGCAAACAGGCTCTTGAGACGGTTCAGAGACTTCTCCCAGTTCTCTGTC
AAGCCCACGGGCTGACTCCCGATCAAGTTGTAGCGATTGCGAATAACAATGGAGGGAAACAAGCATTGGA
GACTGTCCAACGGCTCCTTCCCGTGTTGTGTCAAGCCCACGGTTTGACGCCTGCACAAGTGGTCGCCATC
GCCAACAACAACGGCGGTAAGCAGGCGCTGGAAACAGTACAGCGCCTGCTGCCTGTACTGTGCCAGGATC
ATGGACTGACACCCGAACAGGTGGTCGCCATTGCTAATAATAACGGAGGACGGCCAGCCTTGGAGTCCAT
CGTAGCCCAATTGTCCAGGCCCGATCCCGCGTTGGCTGCGTTAACGAATGACCATCTGGTGGCGTTGGCA
TGTCTTGGTGGACGACCCGCGCTCGATGCAGTCAAAAAGGGTCTGCCTCATGCTCCCGCATTGATCAAAA
GAACCAACCGGCGGATTCCCGAGAGAACTTCCCATCGAGTCGCGGGATCC
