>Addgene plasmid #41325 | TAL3151 | addgene partial sequence | sequence record 57618 | JDS-TALEN-F 5'-TAGGGGTCGGTAAACAGTGG-3'
CTTAGGGGGCCTCCGCTCCAGCTCGACACCGGGCAGCTGCTGAAGATCGCGAAGAGAGGGGGAGTAACAG
CGGTAGAGGCAGTGCACGCCTGGCGCAATGCGCTCACCGGGGCCCCCTTGAACCTGACCCCAGACCAGGT
AGTCGCAATCGCGAACAATAATGGGGGAAAGCAAGCCCTGGAAACCGTGCAAAGGTTGTTGCCGGTCCTT
TGTCAAGACCACGGCCTTACACCGGAGCAAGTCGTGGCCATTGCATCCCACGACGGTGGCAAACAGGCTC
TTGAGACGGTTCAGAGACTTCTCCCAGTTCTCTGTCAAGCCCACGGGCTGACTCCCGATCAAGTTGTAGC
GATTGCGTCCAACGGTGGAGGGAAACAAGCATTGGAGACTGTCCAACGGCTCCTTCCCGTGTTGTGTCAA
GCCCACGGTTTGACGCCTGCACAAGTGGTCGCCATCGCCAGCCATGATGGCGGTAAGCAGGCGCTGGAAA
CAGTACAGCGCCTGCTGCCTGTACTGTGCCAGGATCATGGACTGACCCCAGACCAGGTAGTCGCAATCGC
GTCAAACGGAGGGGGAAAGCAAGCCCTGGAAACCGTGCAAAGGTTGTTGCCGGTCCTTTGTCAAGACCAC
GGCCTTACACCGGAGCAAGTCGTGGCCATTGCAAATAATAACGGTGGCAAACAGGCTCTTGAGACGGTTC
AGAGACTTCTCCCAGTTCTCTGTCAAGCCCACGGGCTGACTCCCGATCAAGTTGTAGCGATTGCGAATAA
CAATGGAGGGAAACAAGCATTGGAGACTGTCCAACGGCTCCTTCCCGTGTTGTGTCAAGCCCACGGTTTG
ACGCCTGCACAA
